Addgene plasmid #229274: pXTK037 [Con-Pro_glpT-Ecoli_PartType5]
Purpose: XanthoMoClo Golden Gate Part Plasmid for cloning, contains Constitutive-Promoter_glpT-Ecoli_PartType5
Depositing lab: Michael Springer. Depositing organization: Harvard Medical School. Publication: XanthoMoClo horizontal line A Robust Modular Cloning Genetic Toolkit for the Genera Xanthobacter and Roseixanthobacter. Soltysiak MPM, Ory ALH, Lee AD, Christophersen CE, Jalihal AP, Springer M. ACS Synth Biol. 2025 Apr 18;14(4):1173-1190. doi: 10.1021/acssynbio.4c00806. Epub 2025 Mar 13. PubMed 40080684.
Backbone
  Vector backbone: pXTK
  Vector type: Bacterial Expression
Growth in bacteria
  Bacterial resistance: Ampicillin, 100 μg/mL
  Growth temperature: 37°C
  Growth strain: DH5alpha
  Copy number: Low Copy
Gene/Insert
  Gene/Insert name: glpT Promoter (E coli) (alt name: Constitutive-Promoter_glpT-Ecoli_PartType5)
  Species: Escherichia coli
  Cloning method: Restriction Enzyme; 5′ cloning site unknown (unknown if destroyed)
Terms and licenses: Academic/Nonprofit Terms; Industry Terms: Not Available to Industry
How to cite: pXTK037 [Con-Pro_glpT-Ecoli_PartType5] was a gift from Michael Springer (Addgene plasmid # 229274 ; http://n2t.net/addgene:229274 ; RRID:Addgene_229274)
