[The description below was written by a language model from this plasmid's Addgene catalogue record and pLannotate feature annotations shown in this document.]
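Description:
pXTK037 [Con-Pro_glpT-Ecoli_PartType5] is a small (about 1.9 kb) Golden Gate part plasmid from the XanthoMoClo modular cloning toolkit, which was developed for genetic engineering of bacteria in the genera Xanthobacter and Roseixanthobacter. It is built on the pXTK part-storage backbone, catalogued as a bacterial expression vector, and maintained in E. coli. It serves as a source of a single standardized part rather than as a functional expression construct.

The stored part is the promoter of the Escherichia coli glpT gene, designated in the toolkit as a constitutive promoter and formatted as a "Part Type 5" module. In MoClo-style systems, the part type defines the position a fragment occupies in a hierarchical assembly, set by the overhangs released on Type IIS restriction digestion. The record does not state which enzyme or overhangs flank this part or what slot Type 5 corresponds to, and the cloning sites are listed as unknown.

The automated annotation detects only backbone elements: a ColE1/pMB1-family origin of replication, the bla promoter driving the TEM beta-lactamase gene for ampicillin selection, and a bacteriophage fd terminator just downstream of that gene. The glpT promoter itself was not annotated. It presumably lies in one of the unannotated stretches, such as the roughly 250 bp gap between the origin and the AmpR promoter, though the record does not confirm this. The catalogue lists the plasmid as low copy, whereas the annotation tool labels the origin as a high-copy type. The record does not resolve this discrepancy. Typical use is as a donor of the glpT promoter in one-pot Golden Gate assemblies of transcription units or multigene constructs destined for Xanthobacter hosts.
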