Features (pLannotate 1.2.2; 4 found; start..end, strand, type, name):
      1..589     +  rep_origin     ori: high-copy-number ColE1/pMB1/pBR322/pUC origin of replication
    840..931     +  promoter       AmpR promoter: bla
    932..1789    +  CDS            bla: BLAT_ECOLX - Experimental evidence at protein level: Swiss-Prot protein existence level 1. TEM-type are the most prevalent beta-lactamases in enterobacteria; they hydrolyze the beta-lactam bond in susceptible beta-lactam antibiotics, thus conferring resistance to penicillins and cephalosporins. TEM-3 and TEM-4 are capable of hydrolyzing cefotaxime and ceftazidime. TEM-5 is capable of hydrolyzing ceftazidime. TEM-6 is capable of hydrolyzing ceftazidime and aztreonam. TEM-8/CAZ-2, TEM- 16/CAZ-7 and TEM-24/CAZ-6 are markedly active against ceftazidime. IRT- 4 shows resistance to beta-lactamase in
   1796..1835    +  terminator     fd terminator: central terminator from bacteriophage fd (Otsuka and Kunisawa, 1982)
>Addgene plasmid #229274 | pXTK037 [Con-Pro_glpT-Ecoli_PartType5] | addgene full sequence | sequence record 464668 | Addgene NGS Result
TTGAGATCCTTTTTTTCTGCGCGTAATCTGCTGCTTGCAAACAAAAAAACCACCGCTACCAGCGGTGGTT
TGTTTGCCGGATCAAGAGCTACCAACTCTTTTTCCGAAGGTAACTGGCTTCAGCAGAGCGCAGATACCAA
ATACTGTTCTTCTAGTGTAGCCGTAGTTAGGCCACCACTTCAAGAACTCTGTAGCACCGCCTACATACCT
CGCTCTGCTAATCCTGTTACCAGTGGCTGCTGCCAGTGGCGATAAGTCGTGTCTTACCGGGTTGGACTCA
AGACGATAGTTACCGGATAAGGCGCAGCGGTCGGGCTGAACGGGGGGTTCGTGCACACAGCCCAGCTTGG
AGCGAACGACCTACACCGAACTGAGATACCTACAGCGTGAGCTATGAGAAAGCGCCACGCTTCCCGAAGG
GAGAAAGGCGGACAGGTATCCGGTAAGCGGCAGGGTCGGAACAGGAGAGCGCACGAGGGAGCTTCCAGGG
GGAAACGCCTGGTATCTTTATAGTCCTGTCGGGTTTCGCCACCTCTGACTTGAGCGTCGATTTTTGTGAT
GCTCGTCAGGGGGGCGGAGCCTATGGAAAAACGCCAGCAACGCGAGTCGGTCTCTAACGGAAAGTGAAAC
GTGATTTCATGCGTCATTTTGAACATTTTGTAAATCTTATTTAATAATGTGTGCGGCAATTCACATTTAA
TTTATGAATGTTTTCTTAACATCGCGGCAACTCAAGAAACGGCAGGTTCGGATCTTAGCTACTAGAGAAA
GAGGAGAAATACTAGTATGTGAGACCAGAGTAGCCCGCCTAATGAGCGGGCTTTTTTTTAATTCCCCTAT
TTGTTTATTTTTCTAAATACATTCAAATATGTATCCGCTCATGAGACAATAACCCTGATAAATGCTTCAA
TAATATTGAAAAAGGAAGAGTATGAGCATTCAGCATTTTCGTGTGGCGCTGATTCCGTTTTTTGCGGCGT
TTTGCCTGCCGGTGTTTGCGCATCCGGAAACCCTGGTGAAAGTGAAAGATGCGGAAGATCAACTGGGTGC
GCGCGTGGGCTATATTGAACTGGATCTGAACAGCGGCAAAATTCTGGAATCTTTTCGTCCGGAAGAACGT
TTTCCGATGATGAGCACCTTTAAAGTGCTGCTGTGCGGTGCGGTTCTGAGCCGTGTGGATGCGGGCCAGG
AACAACTGGGCCGTCGTATTCATTATAGCCAGAACGATCTGGTGGAATATAGCCCGGTGACCGAAAAACA
TCTGACCGATGGCATGACCGTGCGTGAACTGTGCAGCGCGGCGATTACCATGAGCGATAACACCGCGGCG
AACCTGCTGCTGACGACCATTGGCGGTCCGAAAGAACTGACCGCGTTTCTGCATAACATGGGCGATCATG
TGACCCGTCTGGATCGTTGGGAACCGGAACTGAACGAAGCGATTCCGAACGATGAACGTGATACCACCAT
GCCGGCAGCAATGGCGACCACCCTGCGTAAACTGCTGACGGGTGAGCTGCTGACCCTGGCAAGCCGCCAG
CAACTGATTGATTGGATGGAAGCGGATAAAGTGGCGGGTCCGCTGCTGCGTAGCGCGCTGCCGGCTGGCT
GGTTTATTGCGGATAAAAGCGGTGCGGGCGAACGTGGCAGCCGTGGCATTATTGCGGCGCTGGGCCCGGA
TGGTAAACCGAGCCGTATTGTGGTGATTTATACCACCGGCAGCCAGGCGACGATGGATGAACGTAACCGT
CAGATTGCGGAAATTGGCGCGAGCCTGATTAAACATTGGTAAACCGATACAATTAAAGGCTCCTTTTGGA
GCCTTTTTTTTTGGACGACCCTTGTCAGATCAAAGGATCTTC
